Addgene plasmid #219682: Strep-Halo
Purpose: Mammalian expression of Strep-HaloTag fusion protein
Depositing lab: Alison Twelvetrees. Depositing organization: University of Sheffield. Publication: Kinesin-1 is highly flexible and adopts an open conformation in the absence of cargo. Smith ER, Turner ED, Abdelhamid MAS, Craggs TD, Twelvetrees AE. iScience. 2026 Feb 2;29(3):114875. doi: 10.1016/j.isci.2026.114875. eCollection 2026 Mar 20. PubMed 41732280.
Backbone
  Vector backbone: pCDNA3.1
  Backbone size w/o insert (bp): 5376
  Vector type: Mammalian Expression
  Selectable markers: Neomycin (select with G418)
Growth in bacteria
  Bacterial resistance: Ampicillin, 100 μg/mL
  Growth temperature: 37°C
  Growth strain: DH5alpha
  Copy number: High Copy
Gene/Insert
  Gene/Insert name: StrepTag-HaloTag
  Species: Synthetic
  Insert size (bp): 1014
  Promoter: CMV & T7
  Cloning method: Gene Synthesis
  Sequencing primers: 5′ CMV; 3′ BGHrev
Resource information
  A portion of this plasmid was derived from a plasmid made by: Thermo
Terms and licenses: Academic/Nonprofit Terms; Industry Terms: Not Available to Industry
Depositor comments: Please visit https://doi.org/10.1101/2024.12.20.629623 for bioRxiv preprint.
How to cite: Strep-Halo was a gift from Alison Twelvetrees (Addgene plasmid # 219682 ; http://n2t.net/addgene:219682 ; RRID:Addgene_219682)
