[The description below was written by a language model from this plasmid's Addgene catalogue record and pLannotate feature annotations shown in this document.]
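Description:
Strep-Halo is a mammalian expression plasmid built on the pcDNA3.1 backbone that produces a fusion of a Strep affinity tag with HaloTag. The synthetic insert, about 1 kb and made by gene synthesis, sits downstream of the human cytomegalovirus immediate early enhancer and promoter and is terminated by the bovine growth hormone polyadenylation signal. A T7 promoter lies between the CMV promoter and the coding sequence, which also allows in vitro transcription with T7 RNA polymerase. The automated annotation labels the main open reading frame as dhaA, a bacterial haloalkane dehalogenase. This is consistent with HaloTag, an engineered dehalogenase derivative that bonds covalently to chloroalkane ligands carrying fluorophores or affinity handles. The short Strep tag itself is not picked up as a separate feature. It presumably lies in the unannotated stretch between the T7 promoter and the dehalogenase sequence, although the record does not state the tag's exact position or version.

The plasmid is propagated in E. coli through a high-copy ColE1/pUC-type origin and selected with ampicillin via the β-lactamase gene. An f1 origin is also present for single-stranded DNA production. For stable mammalian lines, an SV40 early promoter drives the neomycin phosphotransferase gene, followed by an SV40 polyadenylation signal, conferring G418 resistance. The small lacI, ble, HIV-1 LTR and bom fragments in the feature table are probably backbone remnants or incidental annotation matches rather than functional elements. The stated purpose is simply mammalian expression of the Strep-HaloTag protein. The record does not specify its experimental role, but with no cargo protein attached it would suit use as a tag-only control for purification and labelling.
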