Features (pLannotate 1.2.2; 20 found; start..end, strand, type, name):
    144..732     +  rep_origin     ori: high-copy-number ColE1/pMB1/pBR322/pUC origin of replication
    915..1007    +  CDS            lacI (fragment): lac repressor; lacI; The lac repressor binds to the lac operator to inhibit transcription in E. coli. This inhibition can be relieved by adding lactose or isopropyl-β-D-thiogalactopyranoside (IPTG).
   1020..1041    +  protein_bind   CAP binding site: CAP binding activates transcription in the presence of cAMP. E. coli catabolite activator protein
   1056..1086    +  promoter       lac promoter: promoter for the E. coli lac operon
   1094..1110    +  protein_bind   lac operator: The lac repressor binds to the lac operator to inhibit transcription in E. coli. This inhibition can be relieved by adding lactose or isopropyl-β-D-thiogalactopyranoside (IPTG). lac repressor encoded by lacI
   1183..1304    -  polyA_signal   SV40 poly(A) signal: SV40 polyadenylation signal
   1299..1457    -  CDS            ble (fragment): BLE_KLEPN - Experimental evidence at protein level: Swiss-Prot protein existence level 1. Binding protein with a strong affinity to the bleomycin family of antibiotics. Binds to CL990; an antimitotic-antibiotic compound. From Klebsiella pneumoniae.
   1481..2272    -  CDS            neo: KKA2_KLEPN - Also known as kan, nptII. Experimental evidence at protein level: Swiss-Prot protein existence level 1. Resistance to kanamycin, neomycin, paromomycin, ribostamycin, butirosin and gentamicin B. From Klebsiella pneumoniae.
   2339..2668    -  promoter       SV40 promoter: SV40 enhancer and early promoter
   2682..3110    -  rep_origin     f1 ori (sequence partly withheld): f1 bacteriophage origin of replication; arrow indicates direction of (+) strand synthesis
   3131..3152    -  promoter       SV40 promoter (fragment): SV40 enhancer and early promoter
   3156..3380    -  polyA_signal   bGH poly(A) signal: bovine growth hormone polyadenylation signal
   3476..4351    -  CDS            dhaA: DHAA_PSEPV - Experimental evidence at protein level: Swiss-Prot protein existence level 1. Catalyzes hydrolytic cleavage of carbon-halogen bonds in halogenated aliphatic compounds, leading to the formation of the corresponding primary alcohols, halide ions and protons. Has a broad substrate specificity, as it is able to dehalogenate mono- and di- chlorinated and brominated alkanes (up to at least C10), and the two isomers of 1,3-dichloropropene to 3-chloroallyl alcohol; the highest activity was found with 1,2-dibromoethane, while no activity was observed with the analog 1,2-dichloroethane. Fro
   4486..4504    -  promoter       T7 promoter: promoter for bacteriophage T7 RNA polymerase
   4520..4553    -  LTR            5' LTR (truncated) (fragment): truncated 5' long terminal repeat (LTR) from HIV-1
   4549..4752    -  promoter       CMV promoter: human cytomegalovirus (CMV) immediate early promoter
   4753..5132    -  enhancer       CMV enhancer: human cytomegalovirus immediate early enhancer
   5287..5339    +  misc_feature   bom (fragment): basis of mobility region from pBR322
   5398..5502    +  promoter       AmpR promoter: bla
   5503..6363    +  CDS            AmpR: β-lactamase; bla; confers resistance to ampicillin, carbenicillin, and related antibiotics
>Addgene plasmid #219682 | Strep-Halo | addgene full sequence | sequence record 435686 | Addgene NGS Result
CTTTAGATTGATTTAAAACTTCATTTTTAATTTAAAAGGATCTAGGTGAAGATCCTTTTTGATAATCTCA
TGACCAAAATCCCTTAACGTGAGTTTTCGTTCCACTGAGCGTCAGACCCCGTAGAAAAGATCAAAGGATC
TTCTTGAGATCCTTTTTTTCTGCGCGTAATCTGCTGCTTGCAAACAAAAAAACCACCGCTACCAGCGGTG
GTTTGTTTGCCGGATCAAGAGCTACCAACTCTTTTTCCGAAGGTAACTGGCTTCAGCAGAGCGCAGATAC
CAAATACTGTTCTTCTAGTGTAGCCGTAGTTAGGCCACCACTTCAAGAACTCTGTAGCACCGCCTACATA
CCTCGCTCTGCTAATCCTGTTACCAGTGGCTGCTGCCAGTGGCGATAAGTCGTGTCTTACCGGGTTGGAC
TCAAGACGATAGTTACCGGATAAGGCGCAGCGGTCGGGCTGAACGGGGGGTTCGTGCACACAGCCCAGCT
TGGAGCGAACGACCTACACCGAACTGAGATACCTACAGCGTGAGCTATGAGAAAGCGCCACGCTTCCCGA
AGGGAGAAAGGCGGACAGGTATCCGGTAAGCGGCAGGGTCGGAACAGGAGAGCGCACGAGGGAGCTTCCA
GGGGGAAACGCCTGGTATCTTTATAGTCCTGTCGGGTTTCGCCACCTCTGACTTGAGCGTCGATTTTTGT
GATGCTCGTCAGGGGGGCGGAGCCTATGGAAAAACGCCAGCAACGCGGCCTTTTTACGGTTCCTGGCCTT
TTGCTGGCCTTTTGCTCACATGTTCTTTCCTGCGTTATCCCCTGATTCTGTGGATAACCGTATTACCGCC
TTTGAGTGAGCTGATACCGCTCGCCGCAGCCGAACGACCGAGCGCAGCGAGTCAGTGAGCGAGGAAGCGG
AAGAGCGCCCAATACGCAAACCGCCTCTCCCCGCGCGTTGGCCGATTCATTAATGCAGCTGGCACGACAG
GTTTCCCGACTGGAAAGCGGGCAGTGAGCGCAACGCAATTAATGTGAGTTAGCTCACTCATTAGGCACCC
CAGGCTTTACACTTTATGCTTCCGGCTCGTATGTTGTGTGGAATTGTGAGCGGATAACAATTTCACACAG
GAAACAGCTATGACCATGATTACGCCAAGCTCTAGCTAGAGGTCGACGGTATACAGACATGATAAGATAC
ATTGATGAGTTTGGACAAACCACAACTAGAATGCAGTGAAAAAAATGCTTTATTTGTGAAATTTGTGATG
CTATTGCTTTATTTGTAACCATTATAAGCTGCAATAAACAAGTTGGGGTGGGCGAAGAACTCCAGCATGA
GATCCCCGCGCTGGAGGATCATCCAGCCGGCGTCCCGGAAAACGATTCCGAAGCCCAACCTTTCATAGAA
GGCGGCGGTGGAATCGAAATCTCGTGATGGCAGGTTGGGCGTCGCTTGGTCGGTCATTTCGAACCCCAGA
GTCCCGCTCAGAAGAACTCGTCAAGAAGGCGATAGAAGGCGATGCGCTGCGAATCGGGAGCGGCGATACC
GTAAAGCACGAGGAAGCGGTCAGCCCATTCGCCGCCAAGCTCTTCAGCAATATCACGGGTAGCCAACGCT
ATGTCCTGATAGCGGTCCGCCACACCCAGCCGGCCACAGTCGATGAATCCAGAAAAGCGGCCATTTTCCA
CCATGATATTCGGCAAGCAGGCATCGCCATGGGTCACGACGAGATCCTCGCCGTCGGGCATGCGCGCCTT
GAGCCTGGCGAACAGTTCGGCTGGCGCGAGCCCCTGATGCTCTTCGTCCAGATCATCCTGATCGACAAGA
CCGGCTTCCATCCGAGTACGTGCTCGCTCGATGCGATGTTTCGCTTGGTGGTCGAATGGGCAGGTAGCCG
GATCAAGCGTATGCAGCCGCCGCATTGCATCAGCCATGATGGATACTTTCTCGGCAGGAGCAAGGTGAGA
TGACAGGAGATCCTGCCCCGGCACTTCGCCCAATAGCAGCCAGTCCCTTCCCGCTTCAGTGACAACGTCG
AGCACAGCTGCGCAAGGAACGCCCGTCGTGGCCAGCCACGATAGCCGCGCTGCCTCGTCCTGCAGTTCAT
TCAGGGCACCGGACAGGTCGGTCTTGACAAAAAGAACCGGGCGCCCCTGCGCTGACAGCCGGAACACGGC
GGCATCAGAGCAGCCGATTGTCTGTTGTGCCCAGTCATAGCCGAATAGCCTCTCCACCCAAGCGGCCGGA
GAACCTGCGTGCAATCCATCTTGTTCAATCATGCGAAACGATCCTCATCCTGTCTCTTGATCAGATCCGA
AAATGGATATACAAGCTCCCGGGAGCTTTTTGCAAAAGCCTAGGCCTCCAAAAAAGCCTCCTCACTACTT
CTGGAATAGCTCAGAGGCAGAGGCGGCCTCGGCCTCTGCATAAATAAAAAAAATTAGTCAGCCATGGGGC
GGAGAATGGGCGGAACTGGGCGGAGTTAGGGGCGGGATGGGCGGAGTTAGGGGCGGGACTATGGTTGCTG
ACTAATTGAGATGCATGCTTTGCATACTTCTGCCTGCTGGGGAGCCTGGGGACTTTCCACACCTGGTTGC
TGACTAATTGAGATGCATGCTTTGCATACTTCTGCCTGCTGGGGAGCCTGGGGACTTTCCACACCCTAAC
TGACACACATTCCACAGAATTAATTCGCGTTAAATTTTTGTTAAATCAGCTCATTTTTTAACCAATAGGC
CGAAATCGGCAAAATCCCTTATAAATCAAAAGAATAGACCGAGATAGGGT
[37 nt withheld, positions 2781-2817]
AAAGAACGTGGACTCCAACGTCAAAGG
[49 nt withheld, positions 2845-2893]
T
[91 nt withheld, positions 2895-2985]
G
[124 nt withheld, positions 2987-3110]
GGGGATACCCCCTAGAGCCCCAGCTGGTTCTTTCCGCCTCAGAAGCCATAGAGCCCACCGCATCCCCAGC
ATGCCTGCTATTGTCTTCCCAATCCTCCCCCTTGCTGTCCTGCCCCACCCCACCCCCCAGAATAGAATGA
CACCTACTCAGACAATGCGATGCAATTTCCTCATTTTATTAGGAAAGGACAGTGGGAGTGGCACCTTCCA
GGGTCAAGGAAGGCACGGGGGAGGGGCAAACAACAGATGGCTGGCAACTAGAAGGCACAGTCGAGGCTGA
TCAGCGGGTTTAAACGGGCCCTCTAGACTCGAGCGGCCGCTTAATCGATGCCGCTTCCAGCAGCAGATCC
AGCCGTACGTATTTCAAGCGTGGAAAGCCACCGCGCGATTTCTGACCCGATCAGATCCGGGTTGTCTTCT
TGCAAGAGGTTGAGGCCCGGCCCAATGTCCACGGCCTTACAGTTTGGGAGGCTCTTAGCGAGTCTAGCGG
CTTCGGCCGGAGGAATCAAGACCCCTGGCGTTCCCCAGAACAGAAGTTTGGGGACAGGGGACTGATGAAG
CCAGTCCATGTACTCTTCCACAAGCGCTACTATGTTAGCTGGCTCGCCGGCAATAGGCAACTCGTTCGGG
AACCGCCACAGAGGCTCTCGGTCTACGGGGTTCAAGAAAGGTTCTCGATAGTGGTCCATTTCGACTTCTG
TAAGTGGCCGGACGACTCCCATAGGAAGCGTACCTTCGATAAAAACATTCTGATCGATTATCAATTTGCG
CCCGACATCAGTTGTGCGGAATGCCTGGAAAGTTTCTCGCGCGAATTCGGGCCACTCGTCCCACGTGGGT
ATTGGTCGTATAAATTCCATAAACGCTATCCCCTTAACTCTTTCTGGATTTCTTTTCGCCCAATGGAATC
CAAGGGCGGAACCCCAGTCGTGGATCACCAGCACCACCTCCTCGAGTCCCAGAGCCTCAATGAACGCGTC
CATGAATCGAACGTGGTCGTCGAAAAAATAACCCAGATCGGGTTTGTCGGACTTACCCATGCCGATCAAA
TCGGGTGCTATACACCTATGGGTAGGGGCCACGTGTGGGATTATGTTTCTCCAGACGTAACTTGATGTCG
GGTTGCCATGCAGAAACAATACTGGTGTACCGTCCCTCGGTCCGACATCCACATAATGCATTCGCTCACC
CAGGACTTCAACGTAATGTGGGTCAAAAGGGAATCCTGTGCCTATGGCGCTTCCCTTTTCGAATTGTGGG
TGACTCCAGGCACTTCCGCCAGAGCCGCCTCCAGAACCGCCGCCTTTCTCAAATTGGGGATGGCTCCATC
CCATGGTACCAAGCTTAAGTTTAAACGCTAGCCAGCTTGGGTCTCCCTATAGTGAGTCGTATTAATTTCG
ATAAGCCAGTAAGCAGTGGGTTCTCTAGTTAGCCAGAGAGCTCTGCTTATATAGACCTCCCACCGTACAC
GCCTACCGCCCATTTGCGTCAATGGGGCGGAGTTGTTACGACATTTTGGAAAGTCCCGTTGATTTTGGTG
CCAAAACAAACTCCCATTGACGTCAATGGGGTGGAGACTTGGAAATCCCCGTGAGTCAAACCGCTATCCA
CGCCCATTGATGTACTGCCAAAACCGCATCACCATGGTAATAGCGATGACTAATACGTAGATGTACTGCC
AAGTAGGAAAGTCCCATAAGGTCATGTACTGGGCATAATGCCAGGCGGGCCATTTACCGTCATTGACGTC
AATAGGGGGCGTACTTGGCATATGATACACTTGATGTACTGCCAAGTGGGCAGTTTACCGTAAATACTCC
ACCCATTGACGTCAATGGAAAGTCCCTATTGGCGTTACTATGGGAACATACGTCATTATTGACGTCAATG
GGCGGGGGTCGTTGGGCGGTCAGCCAGGCGGGCCATTTACCGTAAGTTATGTAACGCGGAACTCCATATA
TGGGCTATGAACTAATGACCCCGTAATTGATTACTATTAATAACTAGTCAATAATCAATGTCAACGCGTA
TATCTGGCCCGTACATCGCGAAGCAGCGCAAAACGCCTAACCCTAAGCAGATTCTTCATGCAATTGTCGG
TCAAGCCTTGCCTTGTTGTAGCTTAAATTTTGCTCGCGCACTACTCAGCGACCTCCAACACACAAGCAGG
GAGCAGATACTGGCTTAACTATGCGGCATCAGAGCAGATTGTACTGAGAGTGCACCATAGGGGATCGGGA
GATCTCCCGATCCGTCGACGTCAGGTGGCACTTTTCGGGGAAATGTGCGCGGAACCCCTATTTGTTTATT
TTTCTAAATACATTCAAATATGTATCCGCTCATGAGACAATAACCCTGATAAATGCTTCAATAATATTGA
AAAAGGAAGAGTATGAGTATTCAACATTTCCGTGTCGCCCTTATTCCCTTTTTTGCGGCATTTTGCCTTC
CTGTTTTTGCTCACCCAGAAACGCTGGTGAAAGTAAAAGATGCTGAAGATCAGTTGGGTGCACGAGTGGG
TTACATCGAACTGGATCTCAACAGCGGTAAGATCCTTGAGAGTTTTCGCCCCGAAGAACGTTTTCCAATG
ATGAGCACTTTTAAAGTTCTGCTATGTGGCGCGGTATTATCCCGTATTGACGCCGGGCAAGAGCAACTCG
GTCGCCGCATACACTATTCTCAGAATGACTTGGTTGAGTACTCACCAGTCACAGAAAAGCATCTTACGGA
TGGCATGACAGTAAGAGAATTATGCAGTGCTGCCATAACCATGAGTGATAACACTGCGGCCAACTTACTT
CTGACAACGATCGGAGGACCGAAGGAGCTAACCGCTTTTTTGCACAACATGGGGGATCATGTAACTCGCC
TTGATCGTTGGGAACCGGAGCTGAATGAAGCCATACCAAACGACGAGCGTGACACCACGATGCCTGTAGC
AATGGCAACAACGTTGCGCAAACTATTAACTGGCGAACTACTTACTCTAGCTTCCCGGCAACAATTAATA
GACTGGATGGAGGCGGATAAAGTTGCAGGACCACTTCTGCGCTCGGCCCTTCCGGCTGGCTGGTTTATTG
CTGATAAATCTGGAGCCGGTGAGCGTGGGTCTCGCGGTATCATTGCAGCACTGGGGCCAGATGGTAAGCC
CTCCCGTATCGTAGTTATCTACACGACGGGGAGTCAGGCAACTATGGATGAACGAAATAGACAGATCGCT
GAGATAGGTGCCTCACTGATTAAGCATTGGTAACTGTCAGACCAAGTTTACTCATATATA
